>Addgene plasmid #90772 | MSH6 E7.3 gRNA | addgene full sequence | sequence record 183817 | Addgene NGS Result
CGAGTCAGTGAGCGAGGAAGCGGAAGAGCGCCCAATACGCAAACCGCCTCTCCCCGCGCGTTGGCCGATT
CATTAATGCAGCTGGCACGACAGGTTTCCCGACTGGAAAGCGGGCAGTGAGCGCAACGCAATTAATGTGA
GTTAGCTCACTCATTAGGCACCCCAGGCTTTACACTTTATGCTTCCGGCTCGTATGTTGTGTGGAATTGT
GAGCGGATAACAATTTCACACAGGAAACAGCTATGACCATGATTACGCCAAGCGCGCAATTAACCCTCAC
TAAAGGGAACAAAAGCTGGAGCTGCAAGCTTAATGTAGTCTTATGCAATACTCTTGTAGTCTTGCAACAT
GGTAACGATGAGTTAGCAACATGCCTTACAAGGAGAGAAAAAGCACCGTGCATGCCGATTGGTGGAAGTA
AGGTGGTACGATCGTGCCTTATTAGGAAGGCAACAGACGGGTCTGACATGGATTGGACGAACCACTGAAT
TGCCGCATTGCAGAGATATTGTATTTAAGTGCCTAGCTCGATACATAAACGGGTCTCTCTGGTTAGACCA
GATCTGAGCCTGGGAGCTCTCTGGCTAACTAGGGAACCCACTGCTTAAGCCTCAATAAAGCTTGCCTTGA
GTGCTTCAAGTAGTGTGTGCCCGTCTGTTGTGTGACTCTGGTAACTAGAGATCCCTCAGACCCTTTTAGT
CAGTGTGGAAAATCTCTAGCAGTGGCGCCCGAACAGGGACTTGAAAGCGAAAGGGAAACCAGAGGAGCTC
TCTCGACGCAGGACTCGGCTTGCTGAAGCGCGCACGGCAAGAGGCGAGGGGCGGCGACTGGTGAGTACGC
CAAAAATTTTGACTAGCGGAGGCTAGAAGGAGAGAGATGGGTGCGAGAGCGTCAGTATTAAGCGGGGGAG
AATTAGATCGCGATGGGAAAAAATTCGGTTAAGGCCAGGGGGAAAGAAAAAATATAAATTAAAACATATA
GTATGGGCAAGCAGGGAGCTAGAACGATTCGCAGTTAATCCTGGCCTGTTAGAAACATCAGAAGGCTGTA
GACAAATACTGGGACAGCTACAACCATCCCTTCAGACAGGATCAGAAGAACTTAGATCATTATATAATAC
AGTAGCAACCCTCTATTGTGTGCATCAAAGGATAGAGATAAAAGACACCAAGGAAGCTTTAGACAAGATA
GAGGAAGAGCAAAACAAAAGTAAGACCACCGCACAGCAAGCGGCCGCTGATCTTCAGACCTGGAGGAGGA
GATATGAGGGACAATTGGAGAAGTGAATTATATAAATATAAAGTAGTAAAAATTGAACCATTAGGAGTAG
CACCCACCAAGGCAAAGAGAAGAGTGGTGCAGAGAGAAAAAAGAGCAGTGGGAATAGGAGCTTTGTTCCT
TGGGTTCTTGGGAGCAGCAGGAAGCACTATGGGCGCAGCGTCAATGACGCTGACGGTACAGGCCAGACAA
TTATTGTCTGGTATAGTGCAGCAGCAGAACAATTTGCTGAGGGCTATTGAGGCGCAACAGCATCTGTTGC
AACTCACAGTCTGGGGCATCAAGCAGCTCCAGGCAAGAATCCTGGCTGTGGAAAGATACCTAAAGGATCA
ACAGCTCCTGGGGATTTGGGGTTGCTCTGGAAAACTCATTTGCACCACTGCTGTGCCTTGGAATGCTAGT
TGGAGTAATAAATCTCTGGAACAGATTTGGAATCACACGACCTGGATGGAGTGGGACAGAGAAATTAACA
ATTACACAAGCTTAATACACTCCTTAATTGAAGAATCGCAAAACCAGCAAGAAAAGAATGAACAAGAATT
ATTGGAATTAGATAAATGGGCAAGTTTGTGGAATTGGTTTAACATAACAAATTGGCTGTGGTATATAAAA
TTATTCATAATGATAGTAGGAGGCTTGGTAGGTTTAAGAATAGTTTTTGCTGTACTTTCTATAGTGAATA
GAGTTAGGCAGGGATATTCACCATTATCGTTTCAGACCCACCTCCCAACCCCGAGGGGACCCAGAGAGGG
CCTATTTCCCATGATTCCTTCATATTTGCATATACGATACAAGGCTGTTAGAGAGATAATTAGAATTAAT
TTGACTGTAAACACAAAGATATTAGTACAAAATACGTGACGTAGAAAGTAATAATTTCTTGGGTAGTTTG
CAGTTTTAAAATTATGTTTTAAAATGGACTATCATATGCTTACCGTAACTTGAAAGTATTTCGATTTCTT
GGCTTTATATATCTTGTGGAAAGGACGAAACACCGATCACTCAGCGCCGGAGACTGTTTAAGAGCTATGC
TGGAAACAGCATAGCAAGTTTAAATAAGGCTAGTCCGTTATCAACTTGAAAAAGTGGCACCGAGTCGGTG
CTTTTTTTGAATTCTAGATCTTGAGACAAATGGCAGTATTCATCCACAATTTTAAAAGAAAAGGGGGGAT
TGGGGGGTACAGTGCAGGGGAAAGAATAGTAGACATAATAGCAACAGACATACAAACTAAAGAATTACAA
AAACAAATTACAAAAATTCAAAATTTTCGGGTTTATTACAGGGACAGCAGAGATCCACTTTGGCGCCGGC
TCGAGTGGCTCCGGTGCCCGTCAGTGGGCAGAGCGCACATCGCCCACAGTCCCCGAGAAGTTGGGGGGAG
GGGTCGGCAATTGAACCGGTGCCTAGAGAAGGTGGCGCGGGGTAAACTGGGAAAGTGATGTCGTGTACTG
GCTCCGCCTTTTTCCCGAGGGTGGGGGAGAACCGTATATAAGTGCAGTAGTCGCCGTGAACGTTCTTTTT
CGCAACGGGTTTGCCGCCAGAACACAGGTGTCGTGACGCGGGATCCGCCACCATGACCGAGTACAAGCCC
ACGGTGCGCCTCGCCACCCGCGACGACGTCCCCAGGGCCGTACGCACCCTCGCCGCCGCGTTCGCCGACT
ACCCCGCCACGCGCCACACCGTCGATCCGGACCGCCACATCGAGCGGGTCACCGAGCTGCAAGAACTCTT
CCTCACGCGCGTCGGGCTCGACATCGGCAAGGTGTGGGTCGCGGACGACGGCGCCGCGGTGGCGGTCTGG
ACCACGCCGGAGAGCGTCGAAGCGGGGGCGGTGTTCGCCGAGATCGGCCCGCGCATGGCCGAGTTGAGCG
GTTCCCGGCTGGCCGCGCAGCAACAGATGGAAGGCCTCCTGGCGCCGCACCGGCCCAAGGAGCCCGCGTG
GTTCCTGGCCACCGTCGGAGTCTCGCCCGACCACCAGGGCAAGGGTCTGGGCAGCGCCGTCGTGCTCCCC
GGAGTGGAGGCGGCCGAGCGCGCCGGGGTGCCCGCCTTCCTGGAGACCTCCGCGCCCCGCAACCTCCCCT
TCTACGAGCGGCTCGGCTTCACCGTCACCGCCGACGTCGAGGTGCCCGAAGGACCGCGCACCTGGTGCAT
GACCCGCAAGCCCGGTGCCTGAACGCGTTAAGTCGACAATCAACCTCTGGATTACAAAATTTGTGAAAGA
TTGACTGGTATTCTTAACTATGTTGCTCCTTTTACGCTATGTGGATACGCTGCTTTAATGCCTTTGTATC
ATGCTATTGCTTCCCGTATGGCTTTCATTTTCTCCTCCTTGTATAAATCCTGGTTGCTGTCTCTTTATGA
GGAGTTGTGGCCCGTTGTCAGGCAACGTGGCGTGGTGTGCACTGTGTTTGCTGACGCAACCCCCACTGGT
TGGGGCATTGCCACCACCTGTCAGCTCCTTTCCGGGACTTTCGCTTTCCCCCTCCCTATTGCCACGGCGG
AACTCATCGCCGCCTGCCTTGCCCGCTGCTGGACAGGGGCTCGGCTGTTGGGCACTGACAATTCCGTGGT
GTTGTCGGGGAAATCATCGTCCTTTCCTTGGCTGCTCGCCTGTGTTGCCACCTGGATTCTGCGCGGGACG
TCCTTCTGCTACGTCCCTTCGGCCCTCAATCCAGCGGACCTTCCTTCCCGCGGCCTGCTGCCGGCTCTGC
GGCCTCTTCCGCGTCTTCGCCTTCGCCCTCAGACGAGTCGGATCTCCCTTTGGGCCGCCTCCCCGCGTCG
ACTTTAAGACCAATGACTTACAAGGCAGCTGTAGATCTTAGCCACTTTTTAAAAGAAAAGGGGGGACTGG
AAGGGCTAATTCACTCCCAACGAAGACAAGATCTGCTTTTTGCTTGTACTGGGTCTCTCTGGTTAGACCA
GATCTGAGCCTGGGAGCTCTCTGGCTAACTAGGGAACCCACTGCTTAAGCCTCAATAAAGCTTGCCTTGA
GTGCTTCAAGTAGTGTGTGCCCGTCTGTTGTGTGACTCTGGTAACTAGAGATCCCTCAGACCCTTTTAGT
CAGTGTGGAAAATCTCTAGCAGTACGTATAGTAGTTCATGTCATCTTATTATTCAGTATTTATAACTTGC
AAAGAAATGAATATCAGAGAGTGAGAGGAACTTGTTTATTGCAGCTTATAATGGTTACAAATAAAGCAAT
AGCATCACAAATTTCACAAATAAAGCATTTTTTTCACTGCATTCTAGTTGTGGTTTGTCCAAACTCATCA
ATGTATCTTATCATGTCTGGCTCTAGCTATCCCGCCCCTAACTCCGCCCATCCCGCCCCTAACTCCGCCC
AGTTCCGCCCATTCTCCGCCCCATGGCTGACTAATTTTTTTTATTTATGCAGAGGCCGAGGCCGCCTCGG
CCTCTGAGCTATTCCAGAAGTAGTGAGGAGGCTTTTTTGGAGGCCTAGGGACGTACCCAATTCGCCCTAT
AGTGAGTCGTATTACGCGCGCTCACTGGCCGTCGTTTTACAACGTCGTGACTGGGAAAACCCTGGCGTTA
CCCAACTTAATCGCCTTGCAGCACATCCCCCTTTCGCCAGCTGGCGTAATAGCGAAGAGGCCCGCACCGA
TCGCCCTTCCCAACAGTTGCGCAGCCTGAATGGCGAATGGG
[124 nt withheld, positions 4942-5065]
C
[91 nt withheld, positions 5067-5157]
A
[49 nt withheld, positions 5159-5207]
CCTTTGACGTTGGAGTCCACGTTCTTT
[37 nt withheld, positions 5235-5271]
ACCCTATCTCGGTCTATTCTTTTGATTTATAAGGGATTTTGCCGATTTCGGCCTATTGGTTAAAAAATGA
GCTGATTTAACAAAAATTTAACGCGAATTTTAACAAAATATTAACGCTTACAATTTAGGTGGCACTTTTC
GGGGAAATGTGCGCGGAACCCCTATTTGTTTATTTTTCTAAATACATTCAAATATGTATCCGCTCATGAG
ACAATAACCCTGATAAATGCTTCAATAATATTGAAAAAGGAAGAGTATGAGTATTCAACATTTCCGTGTC
GCCCTTATTCCCTTTTTTGCGGCATTTTGCCTTCCTGTTTTTGCTCACCCAGAAACGCTGGTGAAAGTAA
AAGATGCTGAAGATCAGTTGGGTGCACGAGTGGGTTACATCGAACTGGATCTCAACAGCGGTAAGATCCT
TGAGAGTTTTCGCCCCGAAGAACGTTTTCCAATGATGAGCACTTTTAAAGTTCTGCTATGTGGCGCGGTA
TTATCCCGTATTGACGCCGGGCAAGAGCAACTCGGTCGCCGCATACACTATTCTCAGAATGACTTGGTTG
AGTACTCACCAGTCACAGAAAAGCATCTTACGGATGGCATGACAGTAAGAGAATTATGCAGTGCTGCCAT
AACCATGAGTGATAACACTGCGGCCAACTTACTTCTGACAACGATCGGAGGACCGAAGGAGCTAACCGCT
TTTTTGCACAACATGGGGGATCATGTAACTCGCCTTGATCGTTGGGAACCGGAGCTGAATGAAGCCATAC
CAAACGACGAGCGTGACACCACGATGCCTGTAGCAATGGCAACAACGTTGCGCAAACTATTAACTGGCGA
ACTACTTACTCTAGCTTCCCGGCAACAATTAATAGACTGGATGGAGGCGGATAAAGTTGCAGGACCACTT
CTGCGCTCGGCCCTTCCGGCTGGCTGGTTTATTGCTGATAAATCTGGAGCCGGTGAGCGTGGGTCTCGCG
GTATCATTGCAGCACTGGGGCCAGATGGTAAGCCCTCCCGTATCGTAGTTATCTACACGACGGGGAGTCA
GGCAACTATGGATGAACGAAATAGACAGATCGCTGAGATAGGTGCCTCACTGATTAAGCATTGGTAACTG
TCAGACCAAGTTTACTCATATATACTTTAGATTGATTTAAAACTTCATTTTTAATTTAAAAGGATCTAGG
TGAAGATCCTTTTTGATAATCTCATGACCAAAATCCCTTAACGTGAGTTTTCGTTCCACTGAGCGTCAGA
CCCCGTAGAAAAGATCAAAGGATCTTCTTGAGATCCTTTTTTTCTGCGCGTAATCTGCTGCTTGCAAACA
AAAAAACCACCGCTACCAGCGGTGGTTTGTTTGCCGGATCAAGAGCTACCAACTCTTTTTCCGAAGGTAA
CTGGCTTCAGCAGAGCGCAGATACCAAATACTGTTCTTCTAGTGTAGCCGTAGTTAGGCCACCACTTCAA
GAACTCTGTAGCACCGCCTACATACCTCGCTCTGCTAATCCTGTTACCAGTGGCTGCTGCCAGTGGCGAT
AAGTCGTGTCTTACCGGGTTGGACTCAAGACGATAGTTACCGGATAAGGCGCAGCGGTCGGGCTGAACGG
GGGGTTCGTGCACACAGCCCAGCTTGGAGCGAACGACCTACACCGAACTGAGATACCTACAGCGTGAGCT
ATGAGAAAGCGCCACGCTTCCCGAAGGGAGAAAGGCGGACAGGTATCCGGTAAGCGGCAGGGTCGGAACA
GGAGAGCGCACGAGGGAGCTTCCAGGGGGAAACGCCTGGTATCTTTATAGTCCTGTCGGGTTTCGCCACC
TCTGACTTGAGCGTCGATTTTTGTGATGCTCGTCAGGGGGGCGGAGCCTATGGAAAAACGCCAGCAACGC
GGCCTTTTTACGGTTCCTGGCCTTTTGCTGGCCTTTTGCTCACATGTTCTTTCCTGCGTTATCCCCTGAT
TCTGTGGATAACCGTATTACCGCCTTTGAGTGAGCTGATACCGCTCGCCGCAGCCGAACGACCGAGCGCA
G
Features (pLannotate 1.2.2; 28 found; start..end, strand, type, name):
      1..26      +  rep_origin     RSF ori (fragment): Plasmids containing the RSF 1030 origin of replication can be propagated in E. coli cells that contain additional plasmids with compatible origins.
     28..120     +  CDS            lacI (fragment): lac repressor; lacI; The lac repressor binds to the lac operator to inhibit transcription in E. coli. This inhibition can be relieved by adding lactose or isopropyl-β-D-thiogalactopyranoside (IPTG).
    133..154     +  protein_bind   CAP binding site: CAP binding activates transcription in the presence of cAMP. E. coli catabolite activator protein
    169..199     +  promoter       lac promoter: promoter for the E. coli lac operon
    207..223     +  protein_bind   lac operator: The lac repressor binds to the lac operator to inhibit transcription in E. coli. This inhibition can be relieved by adding lactose or isopropyl-β-D-thiogalactopyranoside (IPTG). lac repressor encoded by lacI
    268..286     +  promoter       T3 promoter: promoter for bacteriophage T3 RNA polymerase
    314..540     +  promoter       RSV promoter: Rous sarcoma virus enhancer/promoter
    541..721     +  LTR            5' LTR (truncated): truncated 5' long terminal repeat (LTR) from HIV-1
    768..893     +  misc_feature   HIV-1 Ψ: packaging signal of human immunodeficiency virus type 1
    877..1240    +  CDS            HIV-1 gag (fragment): gag protein from human immunodeficiency virus 1; gag
   1386..1619    +  misc_feature   RRE: The Rev response element (RRE) of HIV-1 allows for Rev-dependent mRNA export from the nucleus to the cytoplasm.
   1996..2022    +  CDS            Rev (fragment): human immunodeficiency virus 1 (HIV-1) Rev protein; rev; enhances nuclear export of unspliced and incompletely spliced viral mRNAs
   2026..2266    +  promoter       U6 promoter: RNA polymerase III promoter for human U6 snRNA
   2314..2381    +  misc_RNA       tracrRNA (fragment): trans-activating CRISPR RNA for the Streptococcus pyogenes CRISPR/Cas9 system
   2430..2547    +  misc_feature   cPPT/CTS: central polypurine tract and central termination sequence of HIV-1
   2616..2827    +  promoter       EF-1α core promoter: core promoter for human elongation factor EF-1α
   2853..3452    +  CDS            PuroR (fragment): puromycin N-acetyltransferase; pac from Streptomyces; confers resistance to puromycin
   3468..4056    +  misc_feature   WPRE: woodchuck hepatitis virus posttranscriptional regulatory element
   4107..4126    +  misc_feature   cPPT/CTS (fragment): central polypurine tract and central termination sequence of HIV-1
   4128..4361    +  LTR            3' LTR (ΔU3): self-inactivating 3' long terminal repeat (LTR) from HIV-1
   4439..4560    +  polyA_signal   SV40 poly(A) signal: SV40 polyadenylation signal
   4600..4735    +  rep_origin     SV40 ori: SV40 origin of replication
   4756..4774    -  promoter       T7 promoter: promoter for bacteriophage T7 RNA polymerase
   4782..4937    +  CDS            lacZα (fragment): LacZα fragment of β-galactosidase; lacZ fragment
   4942..5370    +  rep_origin     f1 ori (sequence partly withheld): f1 bacteriophage origin of replication; arrow indicates direction of (+) strand synthesis
   5423..5527    +  promoter       AmpR promoter: bla
   5528..6388    +  CDS            AmpR: β-lactamase; bla; confers resistance to ampicillin, carbenicillin, and related antibiotics
   6559..7147    +  rep_origin     ori: high-copy-number ColE1/pMB1/pBR322/pUC origin of replication
