[The description below was written by a language model from this plasmid's Addgene catalogue record and pLannotate feature annotations shown in this document.]
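Description:
MSH6 E7.3 gRNA is a third-generation lentiviral CRISPR guide RNA plasmid built on the pLenti-sgRNA backbone and designed to target the human mismatch-repair gene MSH6. It is propagated in E. coli using a high-copy ColE1/pUC-type origin with ampicillin selection (AmpR, β-lactamase), and it also carries an f1 origin and an SV40 origin. The catalogue lists the empty backbone as 9151 bp, whereas the sequenced record is 7,302 nt. This would be consistent with loss of a stuffer when the guide was inserted between the two BsmBI sites, both destroyed during cloning, although the record does not explain the difference.

The lentiviral cassette begins with an RSV promoter fused to a truncated HIV-1 5' LTR, which drives Tat-independent production of genomic RNA in packaging cells. This is followed by the Ψ packaging signal with a partial gag sequence, the Rev response element for nuclear export, and a cPPT/CTS. It ends in a ΔU3 self-inactivating 3' LTR and an SV40 polyadenylation signal. Within this transfer unit, a human U6 RNA polymerase III promoter expresses the MSH6 spacer joined to the Streptococcus pyogenes Cas9 guide scaffold (annotated as a tracrRNA fragment). Downstream, an EF-1α core promoter drives puromycin N-acetyltransferase, with a WPRE to enhance expression, so that transduced mammalian cells can be selected with puromycin.

The plasmid encodes no Cas9, so the nuclease must be supplied separately. It belongs to a series of guides used to generate human knockout cell lines in a large-scale analysis of cell-cycle gene knockouts and p53-dependent responses.
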