Addgene plasmid #90772: MSH6 E7.3 gRNA
Purpose: 3rd generation lentiviral gRNA plasmid targeting human MSH6
Depositing lab: Iain Cheeseman. Depositing organization: Whitehead Institute for Biomedical Research. Publication: Large-Scale Analysis of CRISPR/Cas9 Cell-Cycle Knockouts Reveals the Diversity of p53-Dependent Responses to Cell-Cycle Defects. McKinley KL, Cheeseman IM. Dev Cell. 2017 Feb 27;40(4):405-420.e2. doi: 10.1016/j.devcel.2017.01.012. Epub 2017 Feb 16. PubMed 28216383.
Backbone
  Vector backbone: pLenti-sgRNA
  Backbone manufacturer: Eric Lander & David Sabatini labs (Addgene plasmid #71409)
  Backbone size w/o insert (bp): 9151
  Vector type: Lentiviral, CRISPR
  Selectable markers: Puromycin
Growth in bacteria
  Bacterial resistance: Ampicillin, 100 μg/mL
  Growth temperature: 37°C
  Growth strain: NEB Stable
  Copy number: Unknown
Gene/Insert
  Gene/Insert name: MSH6 (Guide Designation E7.3) (alt name: pKMKO series)
  gRNA/shRNA sequence: CACCgATCACTCAGCGCCGGAGACT
  Species: H. sapiens (human)
  Promoter: U6
  Cloning method: Restriction Enzyme; 5′ cloning site BsmBI (destroyed during cloning); 3′ cloning site BsmBI (destroyed during cloning)
  Sequencing primers: 5′ hU6-F (5'-GAGGGCCTATTTCCCATGATT-3'); 3′ EF1a-R (5'-CACGGCGACTACTGCACTTA-3')
Terms and licenses: Academic/Nonprofit Terms; Industry Terms: Not Available to Industry
Depositor comments: Please note that gRNA target sequence listed is not strictly the 20nt spacer sequence, but also contains the 5' BsmBI overhang. For more information about knockout human cell lines generated using this plasmid, please see http://cellcycleknockouts.wi.mit.edu/ .
How to cite: MSH6 E7.3 gRNA was a gift from Iain Cheeseman (Addgene plasmid # 90772 ; http://n2t.net/addgene:90772 ; RRID:Addgene_90772)
